>Addgene plasmid #85799 | pAAVS1-Neo-CAG-M2rtTA-H2BmNeon (donorAB-mNeon) | depositor full sequence | sequence record 242946 | pAAVS1-Neo-CAG-M2rtTA-H2BmNeon (donorAB-mNeon)
CTAGTCCTGCAGGTTTAAACGAATTCGCCCTTTGCTTTCTCTGACCAGCATTCTCTCCCCTGGGCCTGTG
CCGCTTTCTGTCTGCAGCTTGTGGCCTGGGTCACCTCTACGGCTGGCCCAGATCCTTCCCTGCCGCCTCC
TTCAGGTTCCGTCTTCCTCCACTCCCTCTTCCCCTTGCTCTCTGCTGTGTTGCTGCCCAAGGATGCTCTT
TCCGGAGCACTTCCTTCTCGGCGCTGCACCACGTGATGTCCTCTGAGCGGATCCTCCCCGTGTCTGGGTC
CTCTCCGGGCATCTCTCCTCCCTCACCCAACCCCATGCCGTCTTCACTCGCTGGGTTCCCTTTTCCTTCT
CCTTCTGGGGCCTGTGCCATCTCTCGTTTCTTAGGATGGCCTTCTCCGACGGATGTCTCCCTTGCGTCCC
GCCTCCCCTTCTTGTAGGCCTGCATCATCACCGTTTTTCTGGACAACCCCAAAGTACCCCGTCTCCCTGG
CTTTAGCCACCTCTCCATCCTCTTGCTTTCTTTGCCTGGACACCCCGTTCTCCTGTGGATTCGGGTCACC
TCTCACTCCTTTCATTTGGGCAGCTCCCCTACCCCCCTTACCTCTCTAGTCTGTGCTAGCTCTTCCAGCC
CCCTGTCATGGCATCTTCCAGGGGTCCGAGAGCTCAGCTAGTCTTCTTCCTCCAACCCGGGCCCCTATGT
CCACTTCAGGACAGCATGTTTGCTGCCTCCAGGGATCCTGTGTCCCCGAGCTGGGACCACCTTATATTCC
CAGGGCCGGTTAATGTGGCTCTGGTTCTGGGTACTTTTATCTGTCCCCTCCACCCCACAGTGGGGCAAGC
TTCTGACCTCTTCTCTTCCTCCCACAGGGCCTCGAGAGATCTGGCAGCGGAGAGGGCAGAGGAAGTCTTC
TAACATGCGGTGACGTGGAGGAGAATCCCGGCCCTAGGCTCGAGACGCGTATGGGATCGGCCATTGAACA
AGATGGATTGCACGCAGGTTCTCCGGCCGCTTGGGTGGAGAGGCTATTCGGCTATGACTGGGCACAACAG
ACAATCGGCTGCTCTGATGCCGCCGTGTTCCGGCTGTCAGCGCAGGGGCGCCCGGTTCTTTTTGTCAAGA
CCGACCTGTCCGGTGCCCTGAATGAACTGCAGGACGAGGCAGCGCGGCTATCGTGGCTGGCCACGACGGG
CGTTCCTTGCGCAGCTGTGCTCGACGTTGTCACTGAAGCGGGAAGGGACTGGCTGCTATTGGGCGAAGTG
CCGGGGCAGGATCTCCTGTCATCTCACCTTGCTCCTGCCGAGAAAGTATCCATCATGGCTGATGCAATGC
GGCGGCTGCATACGCTTGATCCGGCTACCTGCCCATTCGACCACCAAGCGAAACATCGCATCGAGCGAGC
ACGTACTCGGATGGAAGCCGGTCTTGTCGATCAGGATGATCTGGACGAAGAGCATCAGGGGCTCGCGCCA
GCCGAACTGTTCGCCAGGCTCAAGGCGCGCATGCCCGACGGCGAGGATCTCGTCGTGACCCATGGCGATG
CCTGCTTGCCGAATATCATGGTGGAAAATGGCCGCTTTTCTGGATTCATCGACTGTGGCCGGCTGGGTGT
GGCGGACCGCTATCAGGACATAGCGTTGGCTACCCGTGATATTGCTGAAGAGCTTGGCGGCGAATGGGCT
GACCGCTTCCTCGTGCTTTACGGTATCGCCGCTCCCGATTCGCAGCGCATCGCCTTCTATCGCCTTCTTG
ACGAGTTCTTCTGAGGGGATCCGCTGTAAGTCTGCAGAAATTGATGATCTATTAAACAATAAAGATGTCC
ACTAAAAGGAAGTTTTTCTGCAGAAATTGATGATCTATTAAACAATAAAGATGTCCACTAAAATGAAGTT
TTTTACTGTCATACTTTGTTAAGAAGGGTGAGAACAGAGTACCTACATTTTGAATGGAAGGATTGGAGCT
ACGGGGGTGGGGGTGGGGTGGGATTAGATAAATGCCTGCTCTTTACTGAAGGCTCTTTACTATTGCTTTA
TGATAATGTTTCATAGTTGGATATCATAATTTAAACAAGCAAAACCAAATTAAGGGCCAGCTCATTCCTC
CCACTCATGATCTATAGATCTATAGATCTCTCGTGGGATCATTGTTTTTCTCTTGATTCCCACTTTGTGG
TTCTAAGTACTGTGGTTTCCAAATGTGTCAGTTTCATAGCCTGAAGAACGAGATCAGCAGCCTCTGTTCC
ACATACACTTCATTCTCAGTATTGTTTTGCCAAGTTCTAATTCCATCAGAAGCTGGGAGCTCCACCGCGG
TGGCGGCCGCTCTAGAACTAGTTATTAATAGTAATCAATTACGGGGTCATTAGTTCATAGCCCATATATG
GAGTTCCGCGTTACATAACTTACGGTAAATGGCCCGCCTGGCTGACCGCCCAACGACCCCCGCCCATTGA
CGTCAATAATGACGTATGTTCCCATAGTAACGCCAATAGGGACTTTCCATTGACGTCAATGGGTGGAGTA
TTTACGGTAAACTGCCCACTTGGCAGTACATCAAGTGTATCATATGCCAAGTACGCCCCCTATTGACGTC
AATGACGGTAAATGGCCCGCCTGGCATTATGCCCAGTACATGACCTTATGGGACTTTCCTACTTGGCAGT
ACATCTACGTATTAGTCATCGCTATTACCATGGTCGAGGTGAGCCCCACGTTCTGCTTCACTCTCCCCAT
CTCCCCCCCCTCCCCACCCCCAATTTTGTATTTATTTATTTTTTAATTATTTTGTGCAGCGATGGGGGCG
GGGGGGGGGGGGGGGCGCGCGCCAGGCGGGGCGGGGCGGGGCGAGGGGCGGGGCGGGGCGAGGCGGAGAG
GTGCGGCGGCAGCCAATCAGAGCGGCGCGCTCCGAAAGTTTCCTTTTATGGCGAGGCGGCGGCGGCGGCG
GCCCTATAAAAAGCGAAGCGCGCGGCGGGCGGGGAGTCGCTGCGACGCTGCCTTCGCCCCGTGCCCCGCT
CCGCCGCCGCCTCGCGCCGCCCGCCCCGGCTCTGACTGACCGCGTTACTCCCACAGGTGAGCGGGCGGGA
CGGCCCTTCTCCTCCGGGCTGTAATTAGCGCTTGGTTTAATGACGGCTTGTTTCTTTTCTGTGGCTGCGT
GAAAGCCTTGAGGGGCTCCGGGAGGGCCCTTTGTGCGGGGGGAGCGGCTCGGGGGGTGCGTGCGTGTGTG
TGTGCGTGGGGAGCGCCGCGTGCGGCTCCGCGCTGCCCGGCGGCTGTGAGCGCTGCGGGCGCGGCGCGGG
GCTTTGTGCGCTCCGCAGTGTGCGCGAGGGGAGCGCGGCCGGGGGCGGTGCCCCGCGGTGCGGGGGGGGC
TGCGAGGGGAACAAAGGCTGCGTGCGGGGTGTGTGCGTGGGGGGGTGAGCAGGGGGTGTGGGCGCGTCGG
TCGGGCTGCAACCCCCCCTGCACCCCCCTCCCCGAGTTGCTGAGCACGGCCCGGCTTCGGGTGCGGGGCT
CCGTACGGGGCGTGGCGCGGGGCTCGCCGTGCCGGGCGGGGGGTGGCGGCAGGTGGGGGTGCCGGGCGGG
GCGGGGCCGCCTCGGGCCGGGGAGGGCTCGGGGGAGGGGCGCGGCGGCCCCCGGAGCGCCGGCGGCTGTC
GAGGCGCGGCGAGCCGCAGCCATTGCCTTTTATGGTAATCGTGCGAGAGGGCGCAGGGACTTCCTTTGTC
CCAAATCTGTGCGGAGCCGAAATCTGGGAGGCGCCGCCGCACCCCCTCTAGCGGGCGCGGGGCGAAGCGG
TGCGGCGCCGGCAGGAAGGAAATGGGCGGGGAGGGCCTTCGTGCGTCGCCGCGCCGCCGTCCCCTTCTCC
CTCTCCAGCCTCGGGGCTGTCCGCGGGGGGACGGCTGCCTTCGGGGGGGACGGGGCAGGGCGGGGTTCGG
CTTCTGGCGTGTGACCGGCGGCTCTAGAGCCTCTGCTAACCATGTTCATGCCTTCTTCTTTTTCCTACAG
CTCCTGGGCAACGTGCTGGTTATTGTGCTGTCTCATCATTTTGGCAAAGAATTCGGCTTGATCGAAGCTA
GTGGATCCCCCGGGCTGCAGGAATTCACCATGTCTAGACTGGACAAGATGTCTAGACTGGACAAGAGCAA
AGTCATAAACGGCGCTCTGGAATTACTCAATGGAGTCGGTATCGAAGGCCTGACGACAAGGAAACTCGCT
CAAAAGCTGGGAGTTGAGCAGCCTACCCTGTACTGGCACGTGAAGAACAAGCGGGCCCTGCTCGATGCCC
TGCCAATCGAGATGCTGGACAGGCATCATACCCACTTCTGCCCCCTGGAAGGCGAGTCATGGCAAGACTT
TCTGCGGAACAACGCCAAGTCATTCCGCTGTGCTCTCCTCTCACATCGCGACGGGGCTAAAGTGCATCTC
GGCACCCGCCCAACAGAGAAACAGTACGAAACCCTGGAAAATCAGCTCGCGTTCCTGTGTCAGCAAGGCT
TCTCCCTGGAGAACGCACTGTACGCTCTGTCCGCCGTGGGCCACTTTACACTGGGCTGCGTATTGGAGGA
ACAGGAGCATCAAGTAGCAAAAGAGGAAAGAGAGACACCTACCACCGATTCTATGCCCCCACTTCTGAGA
CAAGCAATTGAGCTGTTCGACCGGCAGGGAGCCGAACCTGCCTTCCTTTTCGGCCTGGAACTAATCATAT
GTGGCCTGGAGAAACAGCTAAAGTGCGAAAGCGGCGGGCCGGCCGACGCCCTTGACGATTTTGACTTAGA
CATGCTCCCAGCCGATGCCCTTGACGACTTTGACCTTGATATGCTGCCTGCTGACGCTCTTGACGATTTT
GACCTTGACATGCTCCCCGGGTAACTAAGTAAGGATCCAGACATGATAAGATACATTGATGAGTTTGGAC
AAACCACAACTAGAATGCAGTGAAAAAAATGCTTTATTTGTGAAATTTGTGATGCTATTGCTTTATTTGT
AACCATTATAAGCTGCAATAAACAAGTTAACAACAACAATTGCATTCATTTTATGTTTCAGGTTCAGGGG
GAGGTGTGGGAGGTTTTTTAAAGCAAGTAAAACCTCTACAAATGTGGTATGGCTGATTATGATCCTGCAA
GCCTCGTCGTCCTGGCCGGACCACGCTATCTGTGCAAGGTCCCCGGCCCCGGACGCGCGCTCCATGAGCA
GAGCGCCCGCCGCCGAGGCGAAGACTCGGGCGGCGCCCTGCCCGTCCCACCAGGTCAACAGGCGGTAACC
GGCCTCTTCATCGGGAATGCGCGCGACCTTCAGCATCGCCGGCATGTCCCCCTGGCGGACGGGAAGTATC
CAGCTCGACCAAGCTTAGTACTGTCGAGGCAGTGAAAAAAATGCTTTATTTGTGAAATTTGTGATGCTAT
TGCTTTATTTGTAACCATTATAAGCTGCAATAAACAAGTTAACAACAACAATTGCATTCATTTTATGTTT
CAGGTTCAGGGGGAGGTGTGGGAGGTTTTTTAAAGCAAGTAAAACCTCTACAAATGTGGTATGGCTGATT
ATGATCCTCTAGAGATATCGTCGACAAGCTTATCGATGCGGCCGCTTTACTTGTACAGCTCGTCCATGCC
CATCACATCGGTAAAGGCCTTTTGCCACTCCTTGAAGTTGAGCTCGGTCTTGGAGTGCTTGAGCTCCGTC
TTACGGAACACGTACATCGGCTGGTTCTTCAGATAGTTAGCCGCCATTGGCTTGGCAAAGGTGTAGGTGG
TCCGCGCAGTGCTCCGGTAGCGCTTGCCATTTCCAGTGGTGTAACTCCACTTAAAGGTACTGATGATGGT
TTTGTCGTTGGGGTAAGTCTTCTTCGACCTGCACCAGTCCGCAGCGGTCAGCGAGTTGGTCATCACAGGA
CCGTCAGCAGGGAAACCAGTCCCCTTCACCTGGGCCTCTCCTTTGATGTGGCTTCCCTCGTAGGTGTAGC
GGTAGTTAACAGTAAGGGAGGCACCATCTTCAAACTGCATTGTGCGATGGACTTGGTATCCGGAGCCATC
TACCATGGCGGCCTGGAAAGGCGACATCCCGTCAGGGTAGGGCAGGTACTGATGGAAGCCATACCCGATA
TGAGGGACCAGAATCCAGGGGGAGAACTGGAGGTCACCCTTGGTGGACTTCAGGTTTAACTCCTCATAAC
CATCATTTGGATTGCCGGTGCCCTGACCCACCATGTCAAAGTCCACACCGTTGATGGAGCCAAAGATGTG
TAACTCATGTGTCGCTGGGAGAGAGGCCATGTTATCCTCCTCGCCCTTGCTCACCATGGTGGCGACCGGT
GGATCCTTAGCGCTGGTGTACTTGGTGATGGCCTTAGTACCCTCGGACACGGCGTGCTTGGCCAACTCCC
CAGGCAGCAGCAGGCGCACGGCCGTCTGGATCTCCCTGGAGGTGATGGTCGAGCGCTTGTTGTAATGCGC
CAGGCGGGAAGCCTCACCTGCGATGCGCTCGAAAATGTCGTTCACAAACGAATTCATGATGCCCATGGCC
TTGGACGAAATGCCGGTGTCAGGGTGGACCTGCTTCAGAACCTTGTACACATAGATGGAATAGCTCTCCT
TGCGGCTGCGCTTGCGCTTCTTGCCGCCTTTCTTCTGCGCCTTAGTCACCGCCTTCTTGGAGCCCTTTTT
CGGGGCGGGAGCAGACTTCGCTGGCTCTGGCATGGTGGCGGTACCGAGCTCGAATTCTCCAGGCGATCTG
ACGGTTCACTAAACGAGCTCTGCTTATATAGGCCTCCCACCGTACACGCCTACCTCGACATACGTTCTCT
ATCACTGATAGGGAGTAAACTCGACATACGTTCTCTATCACTGATAGGGATAAACTCGACATACGTTCTC
TATCACTGATAGGGAGTAAACTCGACATACGTTCTCTATCACTGATAGGGAGTAAACTCGACATACGTTC
TCTATCACTGATAGGGAGTAAACTCGACATCGTTCTCTATCACTGATAGGGAGTAAACTCGACATACGTT
CTCTATCACTGATAGGGAGTAAACTCGACCCATAGAGCCCACCGCATCCCCAGCATGCCTGCTATTAAGC
TTTACTAGGGACAGGATTGGTGACAGAAAAGCCCCATCCTTAGGCCTCCTCCTTCCTAGTCTCCTGATAT
TGGGTCTAACCCCCACCTCCTGTTAGGCAGATTCCTTATCTGGTGACACACCCCCATTTCCTGGAGCCAT
CTCTCTCCTTGCCAGAACCTCTAAGGTTTGCTTACGATGGAGCCAGAGAGGATCCTGGGAGGGAGAGCTT
GGCAGGGGGTGGGAGGGAAGGGGGGGATGCGTGACCTGCCCGGTTCTCAGTGGCCACCCTGCGCTACCCT
CTCCCAGAACCTGAGCTGCTCTGACGCGGCTGTCTGGTGCGTTTCACTGATCCTGGTGCTGCAGCTTCCT
TACACTTCCCAAGAGGAGAAGCAGTTTGGAAAAACAAAATCAGAATAAGTTGGTCCTGAGTTCTAACTTT
GGCTCTTCACCTTTCTAGTCCCCAATTTATATTGTTCCTCCGTGCGTCAGTTTTACCTGTGAGATAAGGC
CAGTAGCCAGCCCCGTCCTGGCAGGGCTGTGGTGAGGAGGGGGGTGTCCGTGTGGAAAACTCCCTTTGTG
AGAATGGTGCGTCCTAGGTGTTCACCAGGTCGTGGCCGCCTCTACTCCCTTTCTCTTTCTCCATCCTTCT
TTCCTTAAAGAGTCCCCAGTGCTATCTGGGACATATTCCTCCGCCCAGAGCAGGGTCCCGCTTCCCTAAG
GCCCTGCTCTGGGCTTCTGGGTTTGAGTCCTTGGCAAGCCCAGGAGAGGCGCTCAGGCTTCCCTGTCCCC
CTTCCTCGTCCACCATCTCATGCCCCTGGCTCTCCTGCCCCTTCCCTACAGGGGTTCCTGGCTCTGCTCT
AAGGGCGAATTCGCGGCCGCTAAATTCAATTCGCCCTATAGTGAGTCGTATTACAATTCACTGGCCGTCG
TTTTACAACGTCGTGACTGGGAAAACCCTGGCGTTACCCAACTTAATCGCCTTGCAGCACATCCCCCTTT
CGCCAGCTGGCGTAATAGCGAAGAGGCCCGCACCGATCGCCCTTCCCAACAGTTGCGCAGCCTATACGTA
CGGCAGTTTAAGGTTTACACCTATAAAAGAGAGAGCCGTTATCGTCTGTTTGTGGATGTACAGAGTGATA
TTATTGACACGCCGGGGCGACGGATGGTGATCCCCCTGGCCAGTGCACGTCTGCTGTCAGATAAAGTCTC
CCGTGAACTTTACCCGGTGGTGCATATCGGGGATGAAAGCTGGCGCATGATGACCACCGATATGGCCAGT
GTGCCGGTCTCCGTTATCGGGGAAGAAGTGGCTGATCTCAGCCACCGCGAAAATGACATCAAAAACGCCA
TTAACCTGATGTTCTGGGGAATATAAATGTCAGGCATGAGATTATCAAAAAGGATCTTCACCTAGATCCT
TTTCACGTAGAAAGCCAGTCCGCAGAAACGGTGCTGACCCCGGATGAATGTCAGCTACTGGGCTATCTGG
ACAAGGGAAAACGCAAGCGCAAAGAGAAAGCAGGTAGCTTGCAGTGGGCTTACATGGCGATAGCTAGACT
GGGCGGTTTTATGGACAGCAAGCGAACCGGAATTGCCAGCTGGGGCGCCCTCTGGTAAGGTTGGGAAGCC
CTGCAAAGTAAACTGGATGGCTTTCTTGCCGCCAAGGATCTGATGGCGCAGGGGATCAAGCTCTGATCAA
GAGACAGGATGAGGATCGTTTCGCATGATTGAACAAGATGGATTGCACGCAGGTTCTCCGGCCGCTTGGG
TGGAGAGGCTATTCGGCTATGACTGGGCACAACAGACAATCGGCTGCTCTGATGCCGCCGTGTTCCGGCT
GTCAGCGCAGGGGCGCCCGGTTCTTTTTGTCAAGACCGACCTGTCCGGTGCCCTGAATGAACTGCAAGAC
GAGGCAGCGCGGCTATCGTGGCTGGCCACGACGGGCGTTCCTTGCGCAGCTGTGCTCGACGTTGTCACTG
AAGCGGGAAGGGACTGGCTGCTATTGGGCGAAGTGCCGGGGCAGGATCTCCTGTCATCTCACCTTGCTCC
TGCCGAGAAAGTATCCATCATGGCTGATGCAATGCGGCGGCTGCATACGCTTGATCCGGCTACCTGCCCA
TTCGACCACCAAGCGAAACATCGCATCGAGCGAGCACGTACTCGGATGGAAGCCGGTCTTGTCGATCAGG
ATGATCTGGACGAAGAGCATCAGGGGCTCGCGCCAGCCGAACTGTTCGCCAGGCTCAAGGCGAGCATGCC
CGACGGCGAGGATCTCGTCGTGACCCATGCATGGCGATGCCTGCTTGCCGAATATCATGGTGGAAAATGG
CCGCTTTTCTGGATTCATCGACTGTGGCCGGCTGGGTGTGGCGGACCGCTATCAGGACATAGCGTTGGCT
ACCCGTGATATTGCTGAAGAGCTTGGCGGCGAATGGGCTGACCGCTTCCTCGTGCTTTACGGTATCGCCG
CTCCCGATTCGCAGCGCATCGCCTTCTATCGCCTTCTTGACGAGTTCTTCTGAATTATTAACGCTTACAA
TTTCCTGATGCGGTATTTTCTCCTTACGCATCTGTGCGGTATTTCACACCGCATCAGGTGGCACTTTTCG
GGGAAATGTGCGCGGAACCCCTATTTGTTTATTTTTCTAAATACATTCAAATATGTATCCGCTCATGAGA
TTATCAAAAAGGATCTTCACCTAGATCCTTTTAAATTAAAAATGAAGTTTTAAATCAATCTAAAGTATAT
ATGAGTAAACTTGGTCTGACAGTTACCAATGCTTAATCAGTGAGGCACCTATCTCAGCGATCTGTCTATT
TCGTTCATCCATAGTTGCCTGACTCCCCGTCGTGTAGATAACTACGATACGGGAGGGCTTACCATCTGGC
CCCAGTGCTGCAATGATACCGCGAGACCCACGCTCACCGGCTCCAGATTTATCAGCAATAAACCAGCCAG
CCGGAAGGGCCGAGCGCAGAAGTGGTCCTGCAACTTTATCCGCCTCCATCCAGTCTATTAATTGTTGCCG
GGAAGCTAGAGTAAGTAGTTCGCCAGTTAATAGTTTGCGCAACGTTGTTGCCATTGCTACAGGCATCGTG
GTGTCACGCTCGTCGTTTGGTATGGCTTCATTCAGCTCCGGTTCCCAACGATCAAGGCGAGTTACATGAT
CCCCCATGTTGTGCAAAAAAGCGGTTAGCTCCTTCGGTCCTCCGATCGTTGTCAGAAGTAAGTTGGCCGC
AGTGTTATCACTCATGGTTATGGCAGCACTGCATAATTCTCTTACTGTCATGCCATCCGTAAGATGCTTT
TCTGTGACTGGTGAATACTCAACCAAGTCATTCTGAGAATAGTGTATGCGGCGACCGAGTTGCTCTTGCC
CGGCGTCAATACGGGATAATACCGCGCCACATAGCAGAACTTTAAAAGTGCTCATCATTGGAAAACGTTC
TTCGGGGCGAAAACTCTCAAGGATCTTACCGCTGTTGAGATCCAGTTCGATGTAACCCACTCGTGCACCC
AACTGATCTTCAGCATCTTTTACTTTCACCAGCGTTTCTGGGTGAGCAAAAACAGGAAGGCAAAATGCCG
CAAAAAAGGGAATAAGGGCGACACGGAAATGTTGAATACTCATACTCTTCCTTTTTCAATATTATTGAAG
CATTTATCAGGGTTATTGTCTCATGACCAAAATCCCTTAACGTGAGTTTTCGTTCCACTGAGCGTCAGAC
CCCGTAGAAAAGATCAAAGGATCTTCTTGAGATCCTTTTTTTCTGCGCGTAATCTGCTGCTTGCAAACAA
AAAAACCACCGCTACCAGCGGTGGTTTGTTTGCCGGATCAAGAGCTACCAACTCTTTTTCCGAAGGTAAC
TGGCTTCAGCAGAGCGCAGATACCAAATACTGTTCTTCTAGTGTAGCCGTAGTTAGGCCACCACTTCAAG
AACTCTGTAGCACCGCCTACATACCTCGCTCTGCTAATCCTGTTACCAGTGGCTGCTGCCAGTGGCGATA
AGTCGTGTCTTACCGGGTTGGACTCAAGACGATAGTTACCGGATAAGGCGCAGCGGTCGGGCTGAACGGG
GGGTTCGTGCACACAGCCCAGCTTGGAGCGAACGACCTACACCGAACTGAGATACCTACAGCGTGAGCTA
TGAGAAAGCGCCACGCTTCCCGAAGGGAGAAAGGCGGACAGGTATCCGGTAAGCGGCAGGGTCGGAACAG
GAGAGCGCACGAGGGAGCTTCCAGGGGGAAACGCCTGGTATCTTTATAGTCCTGTCGGGTTTCGCCACCT
CTGACTTGAGCGTCGATTTTTGTGATGCTCGTCAGGGGGGCGGAGCCTATGGAAAAACGCCAGCAACGCG
GCCTTTTTACGGTTCCTGGCCTTTTGCTGGCCTTTTGCTCACATGTTCTTTCCTGCGTTATCCCCTGATT
CTGTGGATAACCGTATTACCGCCTTTGAGTGAGCTGATACCGCTCGCCGCAGCCGAACGACCGAGCGCAG
CGAGTCAGTGAGCGAGGAAGCGGAAGAGCGCCCAATACGCAAACCGCCTCTCCCCGCGCGTTGGCCGATT
CATTAATGCAGCTGGCACGACAGGTTTCCCGACTGGAAAGCGGGCAGTGAGCGCAACGCAATTAATGTGA
GTTAGCTCACTCATTAGGCACCCCAGGCTTTACACTTTATGCTTCCGGCTCGTATGTTGTGTGGAATTGT
GAGCGGATAACAATTTCACACAGGAAACAGCTATGACCATGATTACGCCAAGCTCAGAATTAACCCTCAC
TAAAGGGA
Features (pLannotate 1.2.2; 37 found; start..end, strand, type, name):
     33..836     +  misc_feature   HA-L: left homology arm from the adeno-associated virus integration site (AAVS1) within intron 1 of the human PPP1R12C gene
    843..868     +  misc_feature   SA: splice acceptor site
    961..1764    +  CDS            NeoR/KanR: aminoglycoside phosphotransferase from Tn5; aph(3')-II (or nptII); confers resistance to neomycin, kanamycin, and G418 (Geneticin®)
   1774..1838    +  polyA_signal   PGK poly(A) signal (fragment): mouse phosphoglycerate kinase 1 polyadenylation signal
   1837..2291    +  polyA_signal   PGK poly(A) signal: mouse phosphoglycerate kinase 1 polyadenylation signal
   2297..2332    +  misc_feature   MCS (fragment): pBluescript multiple cloning site
   2389..2692    +  enhancer       CMV enhancer: human cytomegalovirus immediate early enhancer
   2694..2971    +  promoter       chicken β-actin promoter: No description available
   2973..3990    +  intron         chimeric intron: chimera between introns from chicken β-actin and rabbit β-globin
   4058..4086    +  misc_feature   MCS (fragment): pBluescript multiple cloning site
   4108..4854    +  CDS            rtTA-Advanced: improved tetracycline-controlled transactivator In the Tet-On® system, rtTA-Advanced binds to the Tet-responsive element and stimulates transcription only in the presence of tetracycline or doxycycline.
   4864..4998    -  polyA_signal   SV40 poly(A) signal: SV40 polyadenylation signal
   5021..5104    -  CDS            large T antigen (fragment): large T antigen from SV40 (simian virus 40)
   5098..5328    -  CDS            str (fragment): STR_KLEPN - Protein inferred from homology: Swiss-Prot protein existence level 3. The aminoglycoside phosphotransferases achieve inactivation of their antibiotic substrates by phosphorylation. From Klebsiella pneumoniae.
   5349..5430    -  polyA_signal   SV40 poly(A) signal: SV40 polyadenylation signal
   5453..5536    -  CDS            large T antigen (fragment): large T antigen from SV40 (simian virus 40)
   5577..6287    -  CDS            mNeonGreen: bright monomeric yellow-green fluorescent protein derived from LanYFP (Shaner et al., 2013)
   6306..6683    -  CDS            H2B: human histone H2B; HIST1H2BJ
   6690..6707    -  misc_feature   MCS (fragment): pUC18/19 multiple cloning site
   6712..7026    -  promoter       tight TRE promoter: Tet-responsive promoter PTight, consisting of seven tet operator sequences followed by the minimal CMV promoter
   7030..7066    -  polyA_signal   bGH poly(A) signal (fragment): bovine growth hormone polyadenylation signal
   7074..7910    +  misc_feature   HA-R: right homology arm from the adeno-associated virus integration site (AAVS1) within intron 1 of the human PPP1R12C gene
   7945..7963    -  promoter       T7 promoter: promoter for bacteriophage T7 RNA polymerase
   7966..8113    +  CDS            lacZα (fragment): LacZα fragment of β-galactosidase; lacZ fragment
   8123..8426    +  CDS            ccdB (fragment): CcdB, a bacterial toxin that poisons DNA gyrase; ccdB; Plasmids containing the ccdB gene cannot be propagated in standard E. coli strains.
   8474..8743    +  CDS            tnpA (fragment): TN5P_ECOLX - Also known as tnp. Experimental evidence at protein level: Swiss-Prot protein existence level 1. Mediates transposition of transposon Tn5 by a 'cut and paste' mechanism. First, the monomeric transposase binds the 19 bp inverted DNA repeats flanking the transposon. Then, dimerization of the DNA- bound transposase creates a synaptic DNA complex. After nicking of the first DNA strand, excision of the transposon proceeds through a series of intermediates. The transposase then mediates the insertion of the transposon at a new site by strand transfer. The activity of the wild- type tran
   8775..9573    +  CDS            NeoR/KanR (fragment): aminoglycoside phosphotransferase from Tn5; aph(3')-II (or nptII); confers resistance to neomycin, kanamycin, and G418 (Geneticin®)
   9594..9644    -  misc_feature   bom (fragment): basis of mobility region from pBR322
   9671..9730    +  promoter       AmpR promoter (fragment): bla
   9823..10683   -  CDS            AmpR: β-lactamase; bla; confers resistance to ampicillin, carbenicillin, and related antibiotics
  10684..10736   -  promoter       AmpR promoter (fragment): bla
  10807..11395   +  rep_origin     ori: high-copy-number ColE1/pMB1/pBR322/pUC origin of replication
  11578..11670   +  CDS            lacI (fragment): lac repressor; lacI; The lac repressor binds to the lac operator to inhibit transcription in E. coli. This inhibition can be relieved by adding lactose or isopropyl-β-D-thiogalactopyranoside (IPTG).
  11683..11704   +  protein_bind   CAP binding site: CAP binding activates transcription in the presence of cAMP. E. coli catabolite activator protein
  11719..11749   +  promoter       lac promoter: promoter for the E. coli lac operon
  11753..11775   +  protein_bind   lac operator (fragment): The lac repressor binds to the lac operator to inhibit transcription in E. coli. This inhibition can be relieved by adding lactose or isopropyl-β-D-thiogalactopyranoside (IPTG). lac repressor encoded by lacI
  11818..11836   +  promoter       T3 promoter: promoter for bacteriophage T3 RNA polymerase
