[The description below was written by a language model from this plasmid's Addgene catalogue record and pLannotate feature annotations shown in this document.]
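Description:
pAAVS1-Neo-CAG-M2rtTA-H2BmNeon (donorAB-mNeon) is a roughly 11.8 kb homologous-recombination donor plasmid for knocking an all-in-one doxycycline-inducible histone reporter into the human AAVS1 safe-harbour locus, located in the first intron of PPP1R12C. It is propagated in E. coli on a high-copy ColE1/pUC-type origin with ampicillin selection. The record does not name a backbone, but the region outside the homology arms carries T3 and T7 promoters, lac regulatory elements and annotated fragments of ccdB, lacZα, a Tn5 transposase and a second NeoR/KanR sequence, which appear to be cloning remnants rather than functional parts of the payload.

Between the left and right AAVS1 homology arms (each about 800 bp) sit three units. First, a splice acceptor followed by a promoterless neomycin phosphotransferase gene (described in the catalogue as T2A-Neo) and a PGK polyadenylation signal forms a gene-trap selection cassette. G418 resistance therefore depends on splicing from the endogenous PPP1R12C transcript, which enriches for correctly targeted clones. Second, a CAG promoter (CMV enhancer, chicken β-actin promoter and chimeric intron) constitutively drives the reverse tetracycline transactivator M2rtTA, annotated as rtTA-Advanced. Third, in the opposite orientation, a tight TRE promoter controls human histone H2B fused to mNeonGreen, terminated by SV40 poly(A) sequences.

With doxycycline, rtTA activates the TRE and nuclei become labelled with chromatin-bound H2B-mNeonGreen. The purpose field refers to "H2BGFP", although the annotated reporter is mNeonGreen. The associated publication concerns quiescent glioblastoma cells, which is consistent with a pulse-chase label-retention use, though the record does not state this explicitly. The nuclease used for targeting is also not specified. The depositor notes minor sequence discrepancies that are said not to affect function.
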