Addgene plasmid #85799: pAAVS1-Neo-CAG-M2rtTA-H2BmNeon (donorAB-mNeon)
Purpose: donorAB-Neon targeting vector for human AAVS1 locus; knock-in of Dox controlled H2BGFP
Depositing lab: Roland Friedel. Depositing organization: Icahn School of Medicine at Mount Sinai. Publication: Gene signatures of quiescent glioblastoma cells reveal mesenchymal shift and interactions with niche microenvironment. Tejero R, Huang Y, Katsyv I, Kluge M, Lin JY, Tome-Garcia J, Daviaud N, Wang Y, Zhang B, Tsankova NM, Friedel CC, Zou H, Friedel RH. EBioMedicine. 2019 Apr 2. pii: S2352-3964(19)30209-9. doi: 10.1016/j.ebiom.2019.03.064. PubMed 30952620.
Backbone
  Vector backbone: N/A
  Backbone size w/o insert (bp): 3961
  Total vector size (bp): 11844
  Vector type: Human Targeting
  Selectable markers: Neomycin (select with G418)
Growth in bacteria
  Bacterial resistance: Ampicillin, 100 μg/mL
  Growth temperature: 30°C
  Growth strain: NEB Stable
  Copy number: High Copy
Gene/Insert
  Gene/Insert name: PPP1R12C (alt names: AAVS1-homol arms T2A-Neo CAG-rtTA-M2 tetO-H2B-mNeon; donor AB-mNeon)
  Species: H. sapiens (human)
  Insert size (bp): 7883
  Mutation: homology arms for knock-in into first intron
  Entrez Gene: PPP1R12C (a.k.a. AAVS1, LENG3, MBS85, p84, p85)
  Cloning method: Restriction Enzyme; 5′ cloning site ClaI (not destroyed); 3′ cloning site AgeI (not destroyed)
  Sequencing primers: 5′ T3
Terms and licenses: Academic/Nonprofit Terms; Industry Terms: Not Available to Industry
Depositor comments: Plasmid cloned by combining vectors obtained from Hockemeyer and Jaenisch (Addgene #60843) laboratories. Please note that some discrepancies were found between Addgene's quality control result and the depositor's full sequence. The depositor noted that these discrepancies do NOT affect plasmid function.
How to cite: pAAVS1-Neo-CAG-M2rtTA-H2BmNeon (donorAB-mNeon) was a gift from Roland Friedel (Addgene plasmid # 85799 ; http://n2t.net/addgene:85799 ; RRID:Addgene_85799)
