>Addgene plasmid #85799 | pAAVS1-Neo-CAG-M2rtTA-H2BmNeon (donorAB-mNeon) | addgene partial sequence | sequence record 242318 | Addgene Partial NGS Result
GCGGCGGCAGCCAATCAGAGCGGCGCGCTCCGAAAGTTTCCTTTTATGGCGAGGCGGCGGCGGCGGCGGC
CCTATAAAAAGCGAAGCGCGCGGCGGGCGGGAGTCGCTGCGCGCTGCCTTCGCCCCGTGCCCCGCTCCGC
CGCCGCCTCGCGCCGCCCGCCCCGGCTCTGACTGACCGCGTTACTCCCACAGGTGAGCGGGCGGGACGGC
CCTTCTCCTCCGGGCTGTAATTAGCGCTTGGTTTAATGACGGCTTGTTTCTTTTCTGTGGCTGCGTGAAA
GCCTTGAGGGGCTCCGGGAGGGCCCTTTGTGCGGGGGGAGCGGCTCGGGGGGTGCGTGCGTGTGTGTGTG
CGTGGGGAGCGCCGCGTGCGGCTCCGCGCTGCCCGGCGGCTGTGAGCGCTGCGGGCGCGGCGCGGGGCTT
TGTGCGCTCCGCAGTGTGCGCGAGGGGAGCGCGGCCGGGGGCGGTGCCCCGCGGTGCGGGGGGGGCTGCG
AGGGGAACAAAGGCTGCGTGCGGGGTGTGTGCGTGGGGGGGTGAGCAGGGGGTGTGGGCGCGTCGGTCGG
GCTGCAACCCCCCCTGCACCCCCCTCCCCGAGTTGCTGAGCACGGCCCGGCTTCGGGTGCGGGGCTCCGT
ACGGGGCGTGGCGCGGGGCTCGCCGTGCCGGGCGGGGGGTGGCGGCAGGTGGGGGTGCCGGGCGGGGCGG
GGCCGCCTCGGGCCGGGGAGGGCTCGGGGGAGGGGCGCGGCGGCCCCCGGAGCGCCGGCGGCTGTCGAGG
CGCGGCGAGCCGCAGCCATTGCCTTTTATGGTAATCGTGCGAGAGGGCGCAGGGACTTCCTTTGTCCCAA
ATCTGTGCGGAGCCGAAATCTGGGAGGCGCCGCCGCACCCCCTCTAGCGGGCGCGGGGCGAAGCGGTGCG
GCGCCGGCAGGAAGGAAATGGGCGGGGAGGGCCTTCGTGCGTCGCCGCGCCGCCGTCCCCTTCTCCCTCT
CCAGCCTCGGGGCTGTCCGCGGGGGGACGGCTGCCTTCGGGGGGGACGGGGCAGGGCGGGGTTCGGCTTC
TGGCGTGTGACCGGCGGCTCTAGAGCCTCTGCTAACCATGTTCATGCCTTCTTCTTTTTCCTACAGCTCC
TGGGCAACGTGCTGGTTATTGTGCTGTCTCATCATTTTGGCAAAGAATTCGGCTTGATCGAAGCTAGTGG
ATCCCCCGGGCTGCAGGAATTCACCATGTCTAGACTGGACAAGATGTCTAGACTGGACAAGAGCAAAGTC
ATAAACGGCGCTCTGGAATTACTCAATGGAGTCGGTATCGAAGGCCTGACGACAAGGAAACTCGCTCAAA
AGCTGGGAGTTGAGCAGCCTACCCTGTACTGGCACGTGAAGAACAAGCGGGCCCTGCTCGATGCCCTGCC
AATCGAGATGCTGGACAGGCATCATACCCACTTCTGCCCCCTGGAAGGCGAGTCATGGCAAGACTTTCTG
CGGAACAACGCCAAGTCATTCCGCTGTGCTCTCCTCTCACATCGCGACGGGGCTAAAGTGCATCTCGGCA
CCCGCCCAACAGAGAAACAGTACGAAACCCTGGAAAATCAGCTCGCGTTCCTGTGTCAGCAAGGCTTCTC
CCTGGAGAACGCACTGTACGCTCTGTCCGCCGTGGGCCACTTTACACTGGGCTGCGTATTGGAGGAACAG
GAGCATCAAGTAGCAAAAGAGGAAAGAGAGACACCTACCACCGATTCTATGCCCCCACTTCTGAGACAAG
CAATTGAGCTGTTCGACCGGCAGGGAGCCGAACCTGCCTTCCTTTTCGGCCTGGAACTAATCATATGTGG
CCTGGAGAAACAGCTAAAGTGCGAAAGCGGCGGGCCGGCCGACGCCCTTGACGATTTTGACTTAGACATG
CTCCCAGCCGATGCCCTTGACGACTTTGACCTTGATATGCTGCCTGCTGACGCTCTTGACGATTTTGACC
TTGACATGCTCCCCGGGTAACTAAGTAAGGATCCAGACATGATAAGATACATTGATGAGTTTGGACAAAC
CACAACTAGAATGCAGTGAAAAAAATGCTTTATTTGTGAAATTTGTGATGCTATTGCTTTATTTGTAACC
ATTATAAGCTGCAATAAACAAGTTAACAACAACAATTGCATTCATTTTATGTTTCAGGTTCAGGGGGAGG
TGTGGGAGGTTTTTTAAAGCAAGTAAAACCTCTACAAATGTGGTATGGCTGATTATGATCCTGCAAGCCT
CGTCGTCCTGGCCGGACCACGCTATCTGTGCAAGGTCCCCGGCCCCGGACGCGCGCTCCATGAGCAGAGC
GCCCGCCGCCGAGGCGAAGACTCGGGCGGCGCCCTGCCCGTCCCACCAGGTCAACAGGCGGTAACCGGCC
TCTTCATCGGGAATGCGCGCGACCTTCAGCATCGCCGGCATGTCCCCCTGGCGGACGGGAAGTATCCAGC
TCGACCAAGCTTAGTACTGTCGAGGCAGTGAAAAAAATGCTTTATTTGTGAAATTTGTGATGCTATTGCT
TTATTTGTAACCATTATAAGCTGCAATAAACAAGTTAACAACAACAATTGCATTCATTTTATGTTTCAGG
TTCAGGGGGAGGTGTGGGAGGTTTTTTAAAGCAAGTAAAACCTCTACAAATGTGGTATGGCTGATTATGA
TCCTCTAGAGATATCGTCGACAAGCTTATCGATGCGGCCGCTTTACTTGTACAGCTCGTCCATGCCCATC
ACATCGGTAAAGGCCTTTTGCCACTCCTTGAAGTTGAGCTCGGTCTTGGAGTGCTTGAGCTCCGTCTTAC
GGAACACGTACATCGGCTGGTTCTTCAGATAGTTAGCCGCCATTGGCTTGGCAAAGGTGTAGGTGGTCCG
CGCAGTGCTCCGGTAGCGCTTGCCATTTCCAGTGGTGTAACTCCACTTAAAGGTACTGATGATGGTTTTG
TCGTTGGGGTAAGTCTTCTTCGACCTGCACCAGTCCGCAGCGGTCAGCGAGTTGGTCATCACAGGACCGT
CAGCAGGGAAACCAGTCCCCTTCACCTGGGCCTCTCCTTTGATGTGGCTTCCCTCGTAGGTGTAGCGGTA
GTTAACAGTAAGGGAGGCACCATCTTCAAACTGCATTGTGCGATGGACTTGGTATCCGGAGCCATCTACC
ATGGCGGCCTGGAAAGGCGACATCCCGTCAGGGTAGGGCAGGTACTGATGGAAGCCATACCCGATATGAG
GGACCAGAATCCAGGGGGAGAACTGGAGGTCACCCTTGGTGGACTTCAGGTTTAACTCCTCATAACCATC
ATTTGGATTGCCGGTGCCCTGACCCACCATGTCAAAGTCCACACCGTTGATGGAGCCAAAGATGTGTAAC
TCATGTGTCGCTGGGAGAGAGGCCATGTTATCCTCCTCGCCCTTGCTCACCATGGTGGCGACCGGTGGAT
CCTTAGCGCTGGTGTACTTGGTGATGGCCTTAGTACCCTCGGACACGGCGTGCTTGGCCAACTCCCCAGG
CAGCAGCAGGCGCACGGCCGTCTGGATCTCCCTGGAGGTGATGGTCGAGCGCTTGTTGTAATGCGCCAGG
CGGGAAGCCTCACCTGCGATGCGCTCGAAAATGTCGTTCACAAACGAATTCATGATGCCCATGGCCTTGG
ACGAAATGCCGGTGTCAGGGTGGACCTGCTTCAGAACCTTGTACACATAGATGGAATAGCTCTCCTTGCG
GCTGCGCTTGCGCTTCTTGCCGCCTTTCTTCTGCGCCTTAGTCACCGCCTTCTTGGAGCCCTTTTTCGGG
GCGGGAGCAGACTTCGCTGGCTCTGGCATGGTGGCGGTACCGAGCTCGAATTCTCCAGGCGATCTGACGG
TTCACTAAACGAGCTCTGCTTATATAGGCCTCCCACCGTACACGCCTACCTCGACATACGTTCTCTATCA
CTGATAGGGAGTAAACTCGACATACGTTCTCTATCACTGATAGGGATAAACTCGACATACGTTCTCTATC
ACTGATAGGGAGTAAACTCGACATACGTTCTCTATCACTGATAGGGAGTAAACTCGACATACGTTCTCTA
TCACTGATAGGGAGTAAACTCGACATCGTTCTCTATCACTGATAGGGAGTAAACTCGACATACGTTCTCT
ATCACTGATAGGGAGTAAACTCGACCCATAGAGCCCACCGCATCCCCAGCATGCCTGCTATTAAGCTTTA
CTAGGGACAGGATTGGTGACAGAAAAGCCCCATCCTTAGGCCTCCTCCTTCCTAGTCTCCTGATATTGGG
TCTAACCCCCACCTCCTGTTAGGCAGATTCCTTATCTGGTGACACACCCCCATTTCCTGGAGCCATCTCT
CTCCTTGCCAGAACCTCTAAGGTTTGCTTACGATGGAGCCAGAGAGGATCCTGGGAGGGAGAGCTTGGCA
GGGGGTGGGAGGGAAGGGGGGGATGCGTGACCTGCCCGGTTCTCAGTGGCCACCCTGCGCTACCCTCTCC
CAGAACCTGAGCTGCTCTGACGCGGCTGTCTGGTGCGTTTCACTGATCCTGGTGCTGCAGCTTCCTTACA
CTTCCCAAGAGGAGAAGCAGTTTGGAAAAACAAAATCAGAATAAGTTGGTCCTGAGTTCTAACTTTGGCT
CTTCACCTTTCTAGTCCCCAATTTATATTGTTCCTCCGTGCGTCAGTTTTACCTGTGAGATAAGGCCAGT
AGCCAGCCCCGTCCTGGCAGGGCTGTGGTGAGGAGGGGGGTGTCCGTGTGGAAAACTCCCTTTGTGAGAA
TGGTGCGTCCTAGGTGTTCACCAGGTCGTGGCCGCCTCTACTCCCTTTCTCTTTCTCCATCCTTCTTTCC
TTAAAGAGTCCCCAGTGCTATCTGGGACATATTCCTCCGCCCAGAGCAGGGTCCCGCTTCCCTAAGGCCC
TGCTCTGGGCTTCTGGGTTTGAGTCCTTGGCAAGCCCAGGAGAGGCGCTCAGGCTTCCCTGTCCCCCTTC
CTCGTCCACCATCTCATGCCCCTGGCTCTCCTGCCCCTTCCCTACAGGGGTTCCTGGCTCTGCTCTAAGG
GCGAATTCGCGGCCGCTAAATTCAATTCGCCCTATAGTGAGTCGTATTACAATTCACTGGCCGTCGTTTT
ACAACGTCGTGACTGGGAAAACCCTGGCGTTACCCAACTTAATCGCCTTGCAGCACATCCCCCTTTCGCC
AGCTGGCGTAATAGCGAAGAGGCCCGCACCGATCGCCCTTCCCAACAGTTGCGCAGCCTATACGTACGGC
AGTTTAAGGTTTACACCTATAAAAGAGAGAGCCGTTATCGTCTGTTTGTGGATGTACAGAGTGATATTAT
TGACACGCCGGGGCGACGGATGGTGATCCCCCTGGCCAGTGCACGTCTGCTGTCAGATAAAGTCTCCCGT
GAACTTTACCCGGTGGTGCATATCGGGGATGAAAGCTGGCGCATGATGACCACCGATATGGCCAGTGTGC
CGGTCTCCGTTATCGGGGAAGAAGTGGCTGATCTCAGCCACCGCGAAAATGACATCAAAAACGCCATTAA
CCTGATGTTCTGGGGAATATAAATGTCAGGCATGAGATTATCAAAAAGGATCTTCACCTAGATCCTTTTC
ACGTAGAAAGCCAGTCCGCAGAAACGGTGCTGACCCCGGATGAATGTCAGCTACTGGGCTATCTGGACAA
GGGAAAACGCAAGCGCAAAGAGAAAGCAGGTAGCTTGCAGTGGGCTTACATGGCGATAGCTAGACTGGGC
GGTTTTATGGACAGCAAGCGAACCGGAATTGCCAGCTGGGGCGCCCTCTGGTAAGGTTGGGAAGCCCTGC
AAAGTAAACTGGATGGCTTTCTTGCCGCCAAGGATCTGATGGCGCAGGGGATCAAGCTCTGATCAAGAGA
CAGGATGAGGATCGTTTCGCATGATTGAACAAGATGGATTGCACGCAGGTTCTCCGGCCGCTTGGGTGGA
GAGGCTATTCGGCTATGACTGGGCACAACAGACAATCGGCTGCTCTGATGCCGCCGTGTTCCGGCTGTCA
GCGCAGGGGCGCCCGGTTCTTTTTGTCAAGACCGACCTGTCCGGTGCCCTGAATGAACTGCAAGACGAGG
CAGCGCGGCTATCGTGGCTGGCCACGACGGGCGTTCCTTGCGCAGCTGTGCTCGACGTTGTCACTGAAGC
GGGAAGGGACTGGCTGCTATTGGGCGAAGTGCCGGGGCAGGATCTCCTGTCATCTCACCTTGCTCCTGCC
GAGAAAGTATCCATCATGGCTGATGCAATGCGGCGGCTGCATACGCTTGATCCGGCTACCTGCCCATTCG
ACCACCAAGCGAAACATCGCATCGAGCGAGCACGTACTCGGATGGAAGCCGGTCTTGTCGATCAGGATGA
TCTGGACGAAGAGCATCAGGGGCTCGCGCCAGCCGAACTGTTCGCCAGGCTCAAGGCGAGCATGCCCGAC
GGCGAGGATCTCGTCGTGACCCATGCATGGCGATGCCTGCTTGCCGAATATCATGGTGGAAAATGGCCGC
TTTTCTGGATTCATCGACTGTGGCCGGCTGGGTGTGGCGGACCGCTATCAGGACATAGCGTTGGCTACCC
GTGATATTGCTGAAGAGCTTGGCGGCGAATGGGCTGACCGCTTCCTCGTGCTTTACGGTATCGCCGCTCC
CGATTCGCAGCGCATCGCCTTCTATCGCCTTCTTGACGAGTTCTTCTGAATTATTAACGCTTACAATTTC
CTGATGCGGTATTTTCTCCTTACGCATCTGTGCGGTATTTCACACCGCATCAGGTGGCACTTTTCGGGGA
AATGTGCGCGGAACCCCTATTTGTTTATTTTTCTAAATACATTCAAATATGTATCCGCTCATGAGATTAT
CAAAAAGGATCTTCACCTAGATCCTTTTAAATTAAAAATGAAGTTTTAAATCAATCTAAAGTATATATGA
GTAAACTTGGTCTGACAGTTACCAATGCTTAATCAGTGAGGCACCTATCTCAGCGATCTGTCTATTTCGT
TCATCCATAGTTGCCTGACTCCCCGTCGTGTAGATAACTACGATACGGGAGGGCTTACCATCTGGCCCCA
GTGCTGCAATGATACCGCGAGACCCACGCTCACCGGCTCCAGATTTATCAGCAATAAACCAGCCAGCCGG
AAGGGCCGAGCGCAGAAGTGGTCCTGCAACTTTATCCGCCTCCATCCAGTCTATTAATTGTTGCCGGGAA
GCTAGAGTAAGTAGTTCGCCAGTTAATAGTTTGCGCAACGTTGTTGCCATTGCTACAGGCATCGTGGTGT
CACGCTCGTCGTTTGGTATGGCTTCATTCAGCTCCGGTTCCCAACGATCAAGGCGAGTTACATGATCCCC
CATGTTGTGCAAAAAAGCGGTTAGCTCCTTCGGTCCTCCGATCGTTGTCAGAAGTAAGTTGGCCGCAGTG
TTATCACTCATGGTTATGGCAGCACTGCATAATTCTCTTACTGTCATGCCATCCGTAAGATGCTTTTCTG
TGACTGGTGAATACTCAACCAAGTCATTCTGAGAATAGTGTATGCGGCGACCGAGTTGCTCTTGCCCGGC
GTCAATACGGGATAATACCGCGCCACATAGCAGAACTTTAAAAGTGCTCATCATTGGAAAACGTTCTTCG
GGGCGAAAACTCTCAAGGATCTTACCGCTGTTGAGATCCAGTTCGATGTAACCCACTCGTGCACCCAACT
GATCTTCAGCATCTTTTACTTTCACCAGCGTTTCTGGGTGAGCAAAAACAGGAAGGCAAAATGCCGCAAA
AAAGGGAATAAGGGCGACACGGAAATGTTGAATACTCATACTCTTCCTTTTTCAATATTATTGAAGCATT
TATCAGGGTTATTGTCTCATGACCAAAATCCCTTAACGTGAGTTTTCGTTCCACTGAGCGTCAGACCCCG
TAGAAAAGATCAAAGGATCTTCTTGAGATCCTTTTTTTCTGCGCGTAATCTGCTGCTTGCAAACAAAAAA
ACCACCGCTACCAGCGGTGGTTTGTTTGCCGGATCAAGAGCTACCAACTCTTTTTCCGAAGGTAACTGGC
TTCAGCAGAGCGCAGATACCAAATACTGTTCTTCTAGTGTAGCCGTAGTTAGGCCACCACTTCAAGAACT
CTGTAGCACCGCCTACATACCTCGCTCTGCTAATCCTGTTACCAGTGGCTGCTGCCAGTGGCGATAAGTC
GTGTCTTACCGGGTTGGACTCAAGACGATAGTTACCGGATAAGGCGCAGCGGTCGGGCTGAACGGGGGGT
TCGTGCACACAGCCCAGCTTGGAGCGAACGACCTACACCGAACTGAGATACCTACAGCGTGAGCTATGAG
AAAGCGCCACGCTTCCCGAAGGGAGAAAGGCGGACAGGTATCCGGTAAGCGGCAGGGTCGGAACAGGAGA
GCGCACGAGGGAGCTTCCAGGGGGAAACGCCTGGTATCTTTATAGTCCTGTCGGGTTTCGCCACCTCTGA
CTTGAGCGTCGATTTTTGTGATGCTCGTCAGGGGGGCGGAGCCTATGGAAAAACGCCAGCAACGCGGCCT
TTTTACGGTTCCTGGCCTTTTGCTGGCCTTTTGCTCACATGTTCTTTCCTGCGTTATCCCCTGATTCTGT
GGATAACCGTATTACCGCCTTTGAGTGAGCTGATACCGCTCGCCGCAGCCGAACGACCGAGCGCAGCGAG
TCAGTGAGCGAGGAAGCGGAAGAGCGCCCAATACGCAAACCGCCTCTCCCCGCGCGTTGGCCGATTCATT
AATGCAGCTGGCACGACAGGTTTCCCGACTGGAAAGCGGGCAGTGAGCGCAACGCAATTAATGTGAGTTA
GCTCACTCATTAGGCACCCCAGGCTTTACACTTTATGCTTCCGGCTCGTATGTTGTGTGGAATTGTGAGC
GGATAACAATTTCACACAGGAAACAGCTATGACCATGATTACGCCAAGCTCAGAATTAACCCTCACTAAA
GGGACTAGTCCTGCAGGTTTAAACGAATTCGCCCTTTGCTTTCTCTGACCAGCATTCTCTCCCCTGGGCC
TGTGCCGCTTTCTGTCTGCAGCTTGTGGCCTGGGTCACCTCTACGGCTGGCCCAGATCCTTCCCTGCCGC
CTCCTTCAGGTTCCGTCTTCCTCCACTCCCTCTTCCCCTTGCTCTCTGCTGTGTTGCTGCCCAAGGATGC
TCTTTCCGGAGCACTTCCTTCTCGGCGCTGCACCACGTGATGTCCTCTGAGCGGATCCTCCCCGTGTCTG
GGTCCTCTCCGGGCATCTCTCCTCCCTCACCCAACCCCATGCCGTCTTCACTCGCTGGGTTCCCTTTTCC
TTCTCCTTCTGGGGCCTGTGCCATCTCTCGTTTCTTAGGATGGCCTTCTCCGACGGATGTCTCCCTTGCG
TCCCGCCTCCCCTTCTTGTAGGCCTGCATCATCACCGTTTTTCTGGACAACCCCAAAGTACCCCGTCTCC
CTGGCTTTAGCCACCTCTCCATCCTCTTGCTTTCTTTGCCTGGACACCCCGTTCTCCTGTGGATTCGGGT
CACCTCTCACTCCTTTCATTTGGGCAGCTCCCCTACCCCCCTTACCTCTCTAGTCTGTGCTAGCTCTTCC
AGCCCCCTGTCATGGCATCTTCCAGGGGTCCGAGAGCTCAGCTAGTCTTCTTCCTCCAACCCGGGCCCCT
ATGTCCACTTCAGGACAGCATGTTTGCTGCCTCCAGGGATCCTGTGTCCCCGAGCTGGGACCACCTTATA
TTCCCAGGGCCGGTTAATGTGGCTCTGGTTCTGGGTACTTTTATCTGTCCCCTCCACCCCACAGTGGGGC
AAGCTTCTGACCTCTTCTCTTCCTCCCACAGGGCCTCGAGAGATCTGGCAGCGGAGAGGGCAGAGGAAGT
CTTCTAACATGCGGTGACGTGGAGGAGAATCCCGGCCCTAGGCTCGAGACGCGTATGGGATCGGCCATTG
AACAAGATGGATTGCACGCAGGTTCTCCGGCCGCTTGGGTGGAGAGGCTATTCGGCTATGACTGGGCACA
ACAGACAATCGGCTGCTCTGATGCCGCCGTGTTCCGGCTGTCAGCGCAGGGGCGCCCGGTTCTTTTTGTC
AAGACCGACCTGTCCGGTGCCCTGAATGAACTGCAGGACGAGGCAGCGCGGCTATCGTGGCTGGCCACGA
CGGGCGTTCCTTGCGCAGCTGTGCTCGACGTTGTCACTGAAGCGGGAAGGGACTGGCTGCTATTGGGCGA
AGTGCCGGGGCAGGATCTCCTGTCATCTCACCTTGCTCCTGCCGAGAAAGTATCCATCATGGCTGATGCA
ATGCGGCGGCTGCATACGCTTGATCCGGCTACCTGCCCATTCGACCACCAAGCGAAACATCGCATCGAGC
GAGCACGTACTCGGATGGAAGCCGGTCTTGTCGATCAGGATGATCTGGACGAAGAGCATCAGGGGCTCGC
GCCAGCCGAACTGTTCGCCAGGCTCAAGGCGCGCATGCCCGACGGCGAGGATCTCGTCGTGACCCATGGC
GATGCCTGCTTGCCGAATATCATGGTGGAAAATGGCCGCTTTTCTGGATTCATCGACTGTGGCCGGCTGG
GTGTGGCGGACCGCTATCAGGACATAGCGTTGGCTACCCGTGATATTGCTGAAGAGCTTGGCGGCGAATG
GGCTGACCGCTTCCTCGTGCTTTACGGTATCGCCGCTCCCGATTCGCAGCGCATCGCCTTCTATCGCCTT
CTTGACGAGTTCTTCTGAGGGGATCCGCTGTAAGTCTGCAGAAATTGATGATCTATTAAACAATAAAGAT
GTCCACTAAAATGGAAGTTTTTCCTGTCATACTTTGTTAAGAAGGGTGAGAAAAGATGTCCACTAAAATG
GAAGTTTTTCCTGTCATACTTTGTTAAGAAGGGTGAGAACAGAGTACCTACATTTTGAATGGAAGGATTG
GAGCTACGGGGGTGGGGGTGGGGTGGGATTAGATAAATGCCTGCTCTTTACTGAAGGCTCTTTACTATTG
CTTTATGATAATGTTTCATAGTTGGATATCATAATTTAAACAAGCAAAACCAAATTAAGGGCCAGCTCAT
TCCTCCCACTCATGATCTATAGATCTATAGATCTCTCGTGGGATCATTGTTTTTCTCTTGATTCCCACTT
TGTGGTTCTAAGTACTGTGGTTTCCAAATGTGTCAGTTTCATAGCCTGAAGAACGAGATCAGCAGCCTCT
GTTCCACATACACTTCATTCTCAGTATTGTTTTGCCAAGTTCTAATTCCATCAGAAGCTGGGAGCTCCAC
CGCGGTGGCGGCCGCTCTAGAACTAGTTATTAATAGTAATCAATTACGGGGTCATTAGTTCATAGCCCAT
ATATGGAGTTCCGCGTTACATAACTTACGGTAAATGGCCCGCCTGGCTGACCGCCCAACGACCCCCGCCC
ATTGACGTCAATAATGACGTATGTTCCCATAGTAACGCCAATAGGGACTTTCCATTGACGTCAATGGGTG
GAGTATTTACGGTAAACTGCCCACTTGGCAGTACATCAAGTGTATCATATGCCAAGTACGCCCCCTATTG
ACGTCAATGACGGTAAATGGCCCGCCTGGCATTATGCCCAGTACATGACCTTATGGGACTTTCCTACTTG
GCAGTACATCTACGTATTAGTCATCGCTATTACCATGGTCGAGGTGAGCCCCACGTTCTGCTTCACTCTC
CCCATCTCCCCCCCCTCCCCACCCCCAATTTTGTATTTATTTATTTTTTAATTATTTTGTGCAGCGATGG
GGGCGGGGGGGGGGGGGGGGCGCGCGCC
